Addgene plasmid #137945: pM1s3AsR_TS-C7
Purpose: E. coli Nissle pMUT1-derived plasmid with ampicillin resistance and constitutive RFP expression and strong temperature sensitive GFP expression
Depositing lab: Neel Joshi. Depositing organization: Harvard University. Publication: Plasmid Vectors for in Vivo Selection-Free Use with the Probiotic E. coli Nissle 1917. Kan A, Gelfat I, Emani S, Praveschotinunt P, Joshi NS. ACS Synth Biol. 2020 Dec 10. doi: 10.1021/acssynbio.0c00466. PubMed 33301298.
Backbone
  Vector backbone: pMUT1
  Backbone manufacturer: Native to E. coli Nissle
  Backbone size w/o insert (bp): 3173
  Modifications to backbone: pMUT1 was modified with an insulated cassette with a selection marker
  Vector type: Bacterial Expression, Synthetic Biology ; For use with E. coli Nissle in the mouse gut
Growth in bacteria
  Bacterial resistance: Ampicillin, 100 μg/mL
  Growth temperature: 30°C
  Growth strain: Mach1
  Copy number: High Copy
Gene/Insert
  Gene/Insert name: mRFP1
  Species: Synthetic
  Insert size (bp): 678
  Promoter: J23101
  Cloning method: Gibson Cloning
  Sequencing primers: 5′ GTTCCTTATCATCTGGCGAATCGG; 3′ GAGACGAGACGAGACAGCCTG
Terms and licenses: Academic/Nonprofit Terms; Industry Terms: Not Available to Industry
How to cite: pM1s3AsR_TS-C7 was a gift from Neel Joshi (Addgene plasmid # 137945 ; http://n2t.net/addgene:137945 ; RRID:Addgene_137945)
