[The description below was written by a language model from this plasmid's Addgene catalogue record and pLannotate feature annotations shown in this document.]
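Description:
pM1s3AsR_TS-C7 is a bacterial expression and synthetic biology plasmid built on pMUT1, one of the small cryptic plasmids native to the probiotic strain E. coli Nissle 1917, and intended for use with Nissle in the mouse gut. The sequenced record is about 8.6 kb, of which the native backbone accounts for roughly 3.2 kb. Replication relies on the pMUT1 ColE1-type replicon, which the automated annotation picks up as an RSF-like origin fragment together with RNAI and the rop copy-number regulator. A fragment of a cer-like multimer resolution site is also detected, a type of element that helps keep plasmids monomeric and stably inherited. The plasmid is listed as high copy and is selected with ampicillin through a bla cassette under its own promoter.

The engineered region is laid out as insulated modules, each bracketed by transcription terminators (his operon, T3Te, rrnB T1, T7Te, tonB) so that read-through between units and into the backbone is limited. BioBrick prefix and suffix scars flank the marker and reporter modules. The catalogued insert is mRFP1 driven by the constitutive synthetic promoter J23101; the annotation tool labels this as a J23119 fragment, a close relative in the same promoter family. This gives continuous red fluorescence for tracking plasmid-bearing cells. A second module carries a green reporter, described in the catalogue as GFP and annotated as mWasabi, preceded by an sTRSV hammerhead ribozyme, a part commonly used as a 5′ insulator. Its expression is described as strongly temperature sensitive. The thermosensitive regulator is not named in the record, although an unannotated stretch downstream of a lacI promoter could encode it. The short S-tag, His and SET1 matches are fragments and may be spurious.
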