Features (pLannotate 1.2.2; 27 found; start..end, strand, type, name):
     51..110     +  terminator     his operon terminator: This putative transcriptin terminator from the E. coli his operon has a 2-bp deletion introduced during synthesis. Its efficiency has not been determined.
    170..199     -  terminator     T3Te terminator: phage T3 early transcription terminator
    246..267     +  misc_feature   BioBrick prefix: BioBrick prefix for parts that do not start with "ATG"
    275..344     +  promoter       AmpR promoter: bla
    347..1207    +  CDS            AmpR: β-lactamase; bla; confers resistance to ampicillin, carbenicillin, and related antibiotics
   1218..1277    +  terminator     his operon terminator: This putative transcriptin terminator from the E. coli his operon has a 2-bp deletion introduced during synthesis. Its efficiency has not been determined.
   1337..1366    -  terminator     T3Te terminator: phage T3 early transcription terminator
   1451..1482    +  promoter       J23119 promoter (fragment): bacterial promoter (Registry of Standard Biological Parts BBa J23119)
   1509..2183    +  CDS            mRFP1: mRFP1 is a basic (constitutively fluorescent) red fluorescent protein published in 2002, derived from Discosoma sp.. It is reported to be a somewhat slowly-maturing monomer with low acid sensitivity.
   2231..2302    +  terminator     rrnB T1 terminator: transcription terminator T1 from the E. coli rrnB gene
   2318..2345    +  terminator     T7Te terminator: phage T7 early transcription terminator
   2352..2372    +  misc_feature   BioBrick suffix: universal suffix for all parts
   2408..2439    +  terminator     tonB terminator: bidirectional E. coli tonB-P14 transcription terminator
   2527..2567    -  terminator     bacterial terminator (fragment): putative bacterial transcription terminator
   2784..2833    +  misc_RNA       sTRSV HHRz: hammerhead ribozyme from the tobacco ringspot virus satellite RNA (Khvorova et al., 2003)
   2918..3625    +  CDS            mWasabi: mWasabi is a basic (constitutively fluorescent) green fluorescent protein published in 2008, derived from Clavularia sp.. It has high acid sensitivity.
   3685..3762    +  promoter       lacI promoter: lacI
   4918..4959    +  CDS            S-Tag (fragment): affinity and epitope tag derived from pancreatic ribonuclease A
   4989..5006    +  CDS            SET1 (fragment): solubility-enhancement tag derived from T7 phage gene 10B
   5014..5061    +  terminator     T7 terminator: transcription terminator for bacteriophage T7 RNA polymerase
   5233..5250    +  CDS            9xHis (fragment): 9xHis affinity tag
   5260..5309    +  CDS            SET1 (fragment): solubility-enhancement tag derived from T7 phage gene 10B
   5317..5364    +  terminator     T7 terminator: transcription terminator for bacteriophage T7 RNA polymerase
   5418..5447    +  misc_feature   cer region (fragment): ColE1-derived recombination site that helps to maintain plasmids as monomers
   6830..6931    -  ncRNA          RNAI: Accession: RF00106 - RNAI
   7002..7534    +  rep_origin     RSF ori (fragment): Plasmids containing the RSF 1030 origin of replication can be propagated in E. coli cells that contain additional plasmids with compatible origins.
   7611..7793    -  CDS            rop: ROP_ECOLX - Experimental evidence at protein level: Swiss-Prot protein existence level 1. Regulates plasmid DNA replication by modulating the initiation of transcription of the primer RNA precursor. Processing of the precursor of the primer, RNAII, is inhibited by hydrogen bonding of RNAII to its complementary sequence in RNAI. ROP increases the affinity of RNAI for RNAII and thus decreases the rate of replication initiation events. From Escherichia coli.
>Addgene plasmid #137945 | pM1s3AsR_TS-C7 | addgene full sequence | sequence record 331373 | Addgene NGS Result
CTAAATCTAGAATGCGGTCGAGCTCGTAAACTTGGTCTGACAGCTCTAGCTCCGGCAAAAAAACGGGCAA
GGTGTCACCACCCTGCCCTTTTTCTTTAAAACCGAAAAGATTACTTCGCGTTTGCCACCTGACGTCTAAG
AAAAGGAATATTCAGCAATTTGCCCGTGCCGAAGAAAGGCCCACCCGTGAAGGTGAGCCAGTGAGTTGAT
TGCTACGTAATTAGTTAGTTAGCCCTTAGTGACTCGAATTCGCGGCCGCTTCTAGAGCTAAATACATTCA
AATATCTATCCGCTCATGAGACAATAACCCTGATAAATGCTTCAATAATATTGAAAAAGGAAGAATATGA
GTATTCAACATTTCCGTGTCGCCCTTATTCCCTTTTTTGCGGCATTTTGCCTTCCTGTTTTTGCTCACCC
AGAAACGCTGGTGAAAGTAAAAGATGCCGAAGATCAGTTGGGTGCACGTGTGGGTTACATCGAACTGGAC
CTCAACAGCGGTAAGATTCTTGAGAGTTTTCGCCCCGAAGAACGTTTCCCAATGATGAGCACTTTTAAAG
TTCTGCTCTGTGGCGCGGTATTATCCCGTATTGACGCCGGGCAAGAGCAACTCGGTCGCCGCATACACTA
TTCTCAGAATGACTTGGTTGAGTACTCACCAGTCACAGAAAAGCATCTTACGGACGGCATGACAGTACGC
GAATTATGCAGCGCTGCCATAACCATGAGTGATAACACGGCGGCCAACTTACTTCTGACAACGATCGGAG
GACCGAAGGAGCTTACCGCTTTTTTGCACAACATGGGTGATCATGTAACTCGCCTTGATCGTTGGGAACC
GGAGCTGAATGAAGCCATACCAAACGACGAGCGTGACACCACGATGCCTGTAGCTATGGCAACAACGTTG
CGCAAACTCTTAACTGGCGAACTTCTTACTCTCGCTTCCCGGCAACAATTAATAGACTGGATGGAGGCGG
ATAAAGTTGCAGGACCACTTCTGCGCTCGGCCCTTCCGGCTGGCTGGTTTATTGCTGATAAATCTGGAGC
CGGTGAGCGTGGGTCCCGCGGTATTATTGCAGCCCTGGGGCCAGATGGTAAGCCCTCCCGTATCGTAGTT
ATCTACACGACGGGGAGCCAGGCAACTATGGACGAACGTAATCGCCAGATCGCTGAGATAGGTGCCTCCC
TGATTAAGCATTGGTAATAATACTAGCTCCGGCAAAAAAACGGGCAAGGTGTCACCACCCTGCCCTTTTT
CTTTAAAACCGAAAAGATTACTTCGCGTTTGCCACCTGACGTCTAAGAAAAGGAATATTCAGCAATTTGC
CCGTGCCGAAGAAAGGCCCACCCGTGAAGGTGAGCCAGTGAGTTGATTGCTACGTAACAATACGCAAACC
GCCTCTCGTTCCTTATCATCTGGCGAATCGGACCCACAAGAGCACTGTTTACAGCTAGCTCAGTCCTAGG
TATTATGCTAGCTACTAGAGAAAGAGGAGAAATACTAGATGGCTTCCTCCGAAGACGTTATCAAAGAGTT
CATGCGTTTCAAAGTTCGTATGGAAGGTTCCGTTAACGGTCACGAGTTCGAAATCGAAGGTGAAGGTGAA
GGTCGTCCGTACGAAGGTACCCAGACCGCTAAACTGAAAGTTACCAAAGGTGGTCCGCTGCCGTTCGCTT
GGGACATCCTGTCCCCGCAGTTCCAGTACGGTTCCAAAGCTTACGTTAAACACCCGGCTGACATCCCGGA
CTACCTGAAACTGTCCTTCCCGGAAGGTTTCAAATGGGAACGTGTTATGAACTTCGAAGACGGTGGTGTT
GTTACCGTTACCCAGGACTCCTCCCTGCAAGACGGTGAGTTCATCTACAAAGTTAAACTGCGTGGTACCA
ACTTCCCGTCCGACGGTCCGGTTATGCAGAAAAAAACCATGGGTTGGGAAGCTTCCACCGAACGTATGTA
CCCGGAAGACGGTGCTCTGAAAGGTGAAATCAAAATGCGTCTGAAACTGAAAGACGGTGGTCACTACGAC
GCTGAAGTTAAAACCACCTACATGGCTAAAAAACCGGTTCAGCTGCCGGGTGCTTACAAAACCGACATCA
AACTGGACATCACCTCCCACAACGAAGACTACACCATCGTTGAACAGTACGAACGTGCTGAAGGTCGTCA
CTCCACCGGTGCTTAATAACGCTGATAGTGCTAGTGTAGATCGCTACTAGAGCCAGGCATCAAATAAAAC
GAAAGGCTCAGTCGAAAGACTGGGCCTTTCGTTTTATCTGTTGTTTGTCGGTGAACGCTCTCTACTAGAG
TCACACTGGCTCACCTTCGGGTGGGCCTTTCTGCGTTTATATACTAGTAGCGGCCGCTGCAGGAGTCACT
AAGGGTTAGTTAGTTAGATTAGCAGAAAGTCAAAAGCCTCCGACCGGAGGCTTTTGACTAAAACTTCCCT
TGGGGTTATCATTGGGGCTCACTCAAAGGCGGTAATCAGATGCGGCGAGCGGTATCAGCTCACTCAAAGG
CGGTAATCAGATAAAAAAAATCCTTAGCTTTCGCTAAGGATGATTTCTGCTAGTACGTACGGTTTCGAAG
CTTGCTCTTCTTAAGCATTACTCGCATCCATTCTCAGGCTGTCTCGTCTCGTCTCCTGACCTCCTGCCAG
CAATAGTAAGACAACACGCAAAGTCCGATCTCGATCCCGCGAAATTTTAATTTGTTTGTTAGTTAGTTTA
TTTGTTGGTTTGTTTGTGTTATACAATAAGCCTCTAGAAATAATTTTGTTTAGCTGTCACCGGATGTGCT
TTCCGGTCTGATGAGTCCGTGAGGACGAAACAGCCTCTACAAATTTTGTTTAAAACTTTAAGAAGGAGAT
ATACCATGGGCAGCAGCCATCACCATCATCACCACAGCCAGGATCCAATGGTGAGCAAGGGCGAGGAGAC
CACAATGGGCGTAATCAAGCCCGACATGAAGATCAAGCTGAAGATGGAGGGCAACGTGAATGGCCACGCC
TTCGTGATCGAGGGCGAGGGCGAGGGCAAGCCCTACGACGGCACCAACACCATCAACCTGGAGGTGAAGG
AGGGAGCCCCCCTGCCCTTCTCCTACGACATTCTGACCACCGCGTTCAGTTACGGCAACAGGGCCTTCAC
CAAGTACCCCGACGACATCCCCAACTACTTCAAGCAGTCCTTCCCCGAGGGCTACTCTTGGGAGCGCACC
ATGACCTTCGAGGACAAGGGCATCGTGAAGGTGAAGTCCGACATCTCCATGGAGGAGGACTCCTTCATCT
ACGAGATACACCTCAAGGGCGAGAACTTCCCCCCCAACGGCCCCGTGATGCAGAAGGAGACCACCGGCTG
GGACGCCTCCACCGAGAGGATGTACGTGCGCGACGGCGTGCTGAAGGGCGACGTCAAGATGAAGCTGCTG
CTGGAGGGCGGCGGCCACCACCGCGTTGACTTCAAGACCATCTACAGGGCCAAGAAGGCGGTGAAGCTGC
CCGACTATCACTTTGTGGACCACCGCATCGAGATCCTGAACCACGACAAGGACTACAACAAGGTGACCGT
TTACGAGATCGCCGTGGCCCGCAACTCCACCGACGGCATGGACGAGCTGTACAAGGGCTGAAAGCTTGCG
GCCGCATAATGCTTAAGTCGAACAGAAAGTAATCGTATGAGCTCGACACCATCGAATGGCGCAAAACCTT
TCGCGGTATGGCATGATAGCGCCCGGAAGAGAGTCAATTCAGGGTGGTGAATGTATAAGAAGGAGATATA
CATATGCGTCCGGCGACATACGAACCAGAACAGATTATTGAAGCAGGGCTGGCCCTGCAGGCTGAAGGAC
GGAATATCACCGGGTTCGCACTACGTAACCAGGTGGGTGGCGGCAATCCGACACGTCTCCGCCAGATATG
GGACGAATACCAGGCTTCACAGAGCACGGTCGTCACTGAACTCGTTGCCGAGCTGCCAGTGGAAGTGGCT
GAAGAAGTGAAGGCCGTCTCCGCCGCGCTGTCCGAACGCATCACCCAGCTGGCGACAGAACTGAATGACA
AGGCGGTCCGGGCTGCAGAACGCCGGGTTGCGGAAGTCACGCGTGCTGCCGGTGAACAGACCGCACAGGC
AGAGCGGGAGCTGGCCGACGCCGCGCAGACAGTCGACGACCTGGAAGAAAAACTGGTTGAACTGCAGGAC
AGATATGACAGTTTGACGCTGGCGCTGGAGTCAGAACGTTCACTGCGTCAGCAGCATGATGTGGAGATGG
CCCAGCTGAAAGAGCGTCTTGCGGCCGCTGAAGAGAATACCCGTCAGCGAGAGGAACGGTATCAGGAGCA
GAGGACAGTGCTGCAGGATGCGCTTAATGCGGAGCAGGCACAGCACATAAACACGCGGGAAGACCAGCAG
AAACGACTGGAGCAAATTTCTGCCGAAGCTAATGCGCGTACAGAAGAACTGAAGTCTGAACGCGATAAAG
TCAATACTCTCCTTACCCGCCTTGAATCGCAGGAAAATGCGCTGGCCTCAGAACGTCAGCAGCATCTGGC
CACCCGCGAAACGCTGCAGCAACGCCTCGAGCAGGCCATCGCTGACACGCAGGCGCGCGCCGGTGAGATT
GCACTTGAACGTGACAGAGTCAGCAGCCTCACCGCAAGGCTGGAATCGCAGGAAAAGGCCTCCTCGGAGC
AACTGGTGCGTATGGGCAGTGAAATAGCCAGTCTGACAGAGCGTTGCACACAGCTGGAAAACCAGCGTGA
TGATGCCCGTCTGGAGACGATGGGGGAGAAAGAAACGGTCGCGGCACTGCGTGGTGAGGCTGAAGCCCTG
AAGCGTCAGAACCAGTCACTGATGGCGGCGCTTTCAGGCAATAAACAGACCGGTGGCCAGAATGCGTGAG
GTACCCTCGAGTCTGGTAAAGAAACCGCTGCTGCGAAATTTGAACGCCAGCACATGGACTCGTCTACTAG
CGCAGCTTAATTAACCTAGGCTGCTGCCACCGCTGAGCAATAACTAGCATAACCCCTTGGGGCCTCTAAA
CGGGTCTTGAGGGGTTTTTTGCTGACTCGGTACCAAATTTTCGAAAAAAGACGCTGAAAAGCGTCTTTTT
TCGTTTTGGTCCGAGCCAACTCCCTTTACAACCTCACTCAAGTCCGTTAGAGCCAGGATACATAGATTAC
CACAACTCCGAGCCCTTCCACCCGCCGGCGAGACCTCTAGGCCGCACTCGAGCACCACCACCACCACCAC
TGAGATCCGGCTGCTAACAAAGCCCGAAAGGAAGCTGAGTTGGCTGCTGCCACCGCTGAGCAATAACTAG
CATAACCCCTTGGGGCCTCTAAACGGGTCTTGAGGGGTTTTTTGCTGAAAGGAGGAACTATATCCGGATA
AACCTTGCTTCTTCGCGGTGTTTCAGTGGTGCGTACAATTAAGGGATTATGGTAAATATATGAGCTATGC
GATAACTTTAACTGTGAAGCGATGAACCCATTACAGGCAAAGCCAATTACTCCTGACAGTGGTTTAGCCA
GAAGCAGGGCTACCAAGACCAATGCAATAAGTAATATATCGTTTTGCTATCGTGCATCGCTCGCGCTCAG
TTCCATTGTGCTTTTTTAAGCTGTCGTTTTTCTTACGGTATATACCGGTTTTTTATGGCGTGGTTTCTTA
ACTTGTTCAGCTACTGATGGACCCATTGTATCTAGGTAGTCAACTAGCTTTGTTAGATCATAAATATTGC
GACCACCATATCGGCGATCACTCTTCGATGTTGGTTTCTTGTCCAAGAGATTAGCTTTTTCAAGATCATT
GATAGCTCTCTGAACAGTCCGTACAGAAACCCCCATACGTATGGCTAGACTTTCCATTGACGGATGCGGC
CACTCTTGCAAACTCCACCAGTGAACGATCAGGTTAAGTAGTGTGTTAAAGGCCACTGAAGTTAGCTTTT
TCTCGTTTTGTATAAAAAACAATACGGTAGGCACTGCTGTCCAGCCAAGAGACAAACCGCCAGCTTTCCA
TTTATTCTTAACGGAGTAAGTCATTGATTTTCCTAAGCCCCAAAATATTTAAAGTATATATTATATGGTA
TATTCATATGAATAGGGTGACACTGGCGCCATTATTGTGCAACCAAAAAAGACTACTCTGAAAACGAGGA
AAAGATTTTTTCCTGCCTGAATTAGATACGGAGTTAGCGATATGAAAACCGAACAACGTCATGATCTTGT
TAAAGATATTGAGGTTTTTGGCGTATCCTTGTCTCTGTTGATTTCCAGAGCGAATGAGAAGTCTGTTACA
ATGCCATCTGGTCTAAGTCAGGAGCAGAGAAGAGCATGGGCAGCGGAGCAGGCGCGCAAAATCCACAATT
GAATATTGTCTCATTCTCTGAGACCTTCAACCTTTATTACACATCCAGATATTCTGCAAAAACACTCGAT
AAAATCGATGATTTCATTGAGCATTTTGAAAAATACAATCTCTTTGGCGATCCTTTAAAAGGATATCCAG
CTTGGACTGGCAAAGTATCGCCATCGTGGAAAGTGCCTGATCATTACGAAAACAAAGAAGCTATTGAGAA
GTATGCTAGAGCTAACAAATTATGGCATGCTCATTTAGGCGATCCGGTTTTTAAAGATACGTTTCATGGG
AAATACAAGGTTTCTGACTGGGTTATTCATTTCCAGCGGCTGACACCGAACCATATAAAGCTTTTAGAGC
TTGGATACCATGACCCAATGAAGCTACCTCAAAACTTTGAATGATCGAGCGGCAGGCTAAATGAAATCTT
GAGATTCATTCAGTCTCGTCGTAATCTCACTATTGTAAAAACGAAAAAACCACCCTGGCAGGTGGTTTTT
CGAAGGTTAGTTAATCCTGGCAGATTCTCTAACCGTGGTAACAGTCTTGTGCGAGACATGTCACCAAATA
CTGTCCTTTCAGTGTAGCCTCAGTTAGGCCGCCACTTCAAGAACTCTCGTTACATCTCTCGCACATCCTG
CTTACCAGTGGCCGTTGCCAGTGGCGTTAAGTCGTGTCTTACCGGGTTGGACTCAAGACGATAGTTACCG
GATAAGGCGCAGCGGTCGGGCTGAACGGGGGGTTCGTGCACACAGCCCAGCTTGGAGCGAACGACCTACA
CCGAACCGAGATACCAACAGCGTGAGCTATGAGAAAGCGCCACGCTTCCCGAAGGGAGAAAGGCGGACAG
GTATCCGGTAAGCGGCAGGGTCGGAACAGGAGAGCGCACGAGGGAGCTTCCAGGGGGAAACGCCTGGTAT
CTTTATAGTCCTGTCGGGTTTCGCCACCTCTGACTTGAGCGTCGATTTTTGTGATGCTCGTCAGGGGGGC
GGAGCCTATGGAAAAACGCCTCCCGCGCGCCCTTCTTCTGGGTCTTTGTCTTTTGCTCACATGTTCTTTC
CGGTTTTATCCCCCGATTCTGTGGATAACCGTATTACCGCCTTTGAGTGAGCTGACACCGCTCGCCGCAG
TCGAACGACCGAGCGTAGCGAGTCAGTGAGCGAGGAAGCGGAAGAGCGCCTTATGTGACATTTTCTCCTT
ACGCTCCTCTATGCCGTTCTGCATCCTGTCCGGATGCGTTATATCCCGGTAAGATTTTCCGCTTCAAAGC
GTGTCTGTATGCTGTTCTGGAGTTCTTCTGCGAGTTCGTGCAGTTTCTCACACATGGCGGCCTGTTCGTC
GGCATTGAGTGCGTCCAGTTTTTCGAGCAGCGTCAGGCTCTGACTTTTTATGAATCCCGCCATGTTGAGT
ACGGCTTGCTGCTGCTTATTCATCTTTTCGTTTTCTCCGTTCTGTCTGTCATCTGCGTTGTGTGATTATA
TCGCGTACCACTTTTCGACTGTTTTGCTGCCGCTATTCTGCCGCTTGGCTTTTTGACGGGCATTTCTGTC
AGACAACACTGTCACTGCCAAAAAACTGCCGTGCCTTTGTCGGTAATTCGAGCTTGCTGACAGGACAGGA
TGTGCAATTGTTATACCGCGCATACATGCACGCTATTACAATTGCCCTGGTCAGGGCTTTGCCCCGACAC
CCATGTCAGATACGGAGCCATGTTTTATGACAAAACGAAGTGGAAGTAATACGCGCAGGCGGGCTATCAG
TCGCCCTGTTCGTCTGACGGCAGAAGAAGACCAGGAAATCAGAAAAAGGGCTGCTGAATGCGGCAAGACC
GTTTCCGGTTTTTTACGGGCGGCAGCTCTCGGTAAGAAAGTTAACTCACTGACTGATGATCGGGTACTGA
AAGAAGTTATGAGACTGGGGGCGTTACAGAAAAAACTCTTTATCGACGGCAAGCGTGTCGGGGACAGGGA
GTATGCGGAGGTGCTGATCGCTATTACGGAGTATCACCGTGCCCTGTTATCCAGGCTTATGGCAGATTAG
CTTCCCGGAGAGAAAACTGTCGAAAACTGACGGTATGAACACCGTAAGCTCCCAAAGTGATCACCATTCG
CTTTCATGCATAGCTATGCAGCGAGCTGAAAACGATCCTGACGCATCCTTCCTGTTTTTCCGGGGTAAAA
CATCTCTTTTTGCGGTGTCTGCGTCAGAATCGCGTTCAGCGCCC
